Addgene plasmid #92395: pcU6_1 sgRNA
Purpose: Chicken-specific U6 sgRNA expression mini-vector, harbouring chick U6_1 pol III promoter.
Depositing lab: Tatjana Sauka-Spengler. Depositing organization: University of Oxford. Publication: Genome and epigenome engineering CRISPR toolkit for in vivo modulation of cis-regulatory interactions and gene expression in the chicken embryo. Williams RM, Senanayake U, Artibani M, Taylor G, Wells D, Ahmed AA, Sauka-Spengler T. Development. 2018 Feb 23;145(4). pii: dev.160333. doi: 10.1242/dev.160333. PubMed 29386245.
Backbone
  Vector backbone: pNG1
  Backbone size w/o insert (bp): 3017
  Total vector size (bp): 3493
  Vector type: Mammalian Expression, CRISPR
Growth in bacteria
  Bacterial resistance: Tetracycline, 10 μg/mL
  Growth temperature: 37°C
  Growth strain: DH5alpha
  Copy number: High Copy
Gene/Insert
  Gene/Insert name: chick U6.1 promoter and gRNA cloning cassette
  Species: G. gallus (chicken)
  Insert size (bp): 476
  Promoter: chick U6.1
  Cloning method: Gibson Cloning
  Sequencing primers: 5′ gatcaagcctgattgggagaa
Resource information
  A portion of this plasmid was derived from a plasmid made by: chick U6.1 promoter (Kudo and Sutou, 2005) was cloned into BsaI sites in pNG1 vector #30985-8
Terms and licenses: Academic/Nonprofit Terms; Industry Terms: Not Available to Industry
Depositor comments: Kudo, T., and S. Sutou. 2005. Usage of putative chicken U6 promoters for vector-based RNA interference. J Reprod Dev. 51:411-417. Efficient design and assembly of custom TALEN and other TAL effector-based constructs for DNA targeting. Cermak T, Doyle EL, Christian M, Wang L, Zhang Y, Schmidt C, Baller JA, Somia NV, Bogdanove AJ, Voytas DF. Nucleic Acids Res. 2011 Apr 14. ():. 10.1093/nar/gkr218 PubMed 21493687 Please visit https://www.biorxiv.org/content/early/2017/05/08/135525 for bioRxiv preprint.
How to cite: pcU6_1 sgRNA was a gift from Tatjana Sauka-Spengler (Addgene plasmid # 92395 ; http://n2t.net/addgene:92395 ; RRID:Addgene_92395)
