[The description below was written by a language model from this plasmid's Addgene catalogue record and pLannotate feature annotations shown in this document.]
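Description:
pcU6_1 sgRNA is a compact (about 3.5 kb) guide RNA expression mini-vector designed for CRISPR work in chicken cells and embryos. It is built on the pNG1 backbone, a small plasmid originally from a Golden Gate TALEN assembly kit, into whose BsaI sites the payload was introduced by Gibson cloning. In E. coli it replicates from a high-copy ColE1/pUC-type origin and is selected with tetracycline through a TcR efflux pump gene driven by its native tet promoter. The automated annotation also picks up short fragments of lacI, an RSF origin and a kanamycin resistance gene, together with a T7 promoter and rrnB T1/T2 terminators. The fragments are too small to be functional and are best read as backbone remnants.

The roughly 476 bp insert comprises the chick U6.1 RNA polymerase III promoter followed by a gRNA cloning cassette. The feature table does not annotate the chicken promoter itself, but it does detect a Streptococcus pyogenes tracrRNA-derived fragment, consistent with an sgRNA scaffold downstream of the site where a target-specific spacer would be inserted. The exact design of the cloning site is not stated in the record. A species-matched pol III promoter is intended to give guide transcription in avian cells, rather than relying on a mammalian U6 promoter. The plasmid carries no Cas9 or other effector, so it has to be co-delivered with a separate construct encoding one. It belongs to a toolkit for genome and epigenome engineering in the chicken embryo, aimed at modulating cis-regulatory interactions and gene expression in vivo.
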