Features (pLannotate 1.2.2; 11 found; start..end, strand, type, name):
      1..54      -  CDS            lacI (fragment): lac repressor; lacI; The lac repressor binds to the lac operator to inhibit transcription in E. coli. This inhibition can be relieved by adding lactose or isopropyl-β-D-thiogalactopyranoside (IPTG).
     56..180     -  rep_origin     RSF ori (fragment): Plasmids containing the RSF 1030 origin of replication can be propagated in E. coli cells that contain additional plasmids with compatible origins.
    196..224     +  promoter       tet promoter: E. coli promoter for tetracycline efflux protein gene
    272..1462    +  CDS            TcR: tetracycline efflux protein; tet; confers resistance to tetracycline
   1560..1634    +  CDS            KanR (fragment): aminoglycoside phosphotransferase; aphA-3; confers resistance to kanamycin
   1637..1655    -  promoter       T7 promoter: promoter for bacteriophage T7 RNA polymerase
   2094..2161    +  misc_RNA       tracrRNA (fragment): trans-activating CRISPR RNA for the Streptococcus pyogenes CRISPR/Cas9 system
   2342..2930    +  rep_origin     ori: high-copy-number ColE1/pMB1/pBR322/pUC origin of replication
   3113..3205    +  CDS            lacI (fragment): lac repressor; lacI; The lac repressor binds to the lac operator to inhibit transcription in E. coli. This inhibition can be relieved by adding lactose or isopropyl-β-D-thiogalactopyranoside (IPTG).
   3260..3287    -  terminator     rrnB T2 terminator: transcription terminator T2 from the E. coli rrnB gene
   3419..3462    +  terminator     rrnB T1 terminator: Escherichia coli rrnB; transcription terminator T1 from the E. coli rrnB gene
>Addgene plasmid #92395 | pcU6_1 sgRNA | depositor full sequence | sequence record 178155 | pcU6_1 sgRNA sequence 3493 bps
CTGCATTAATGAATCGGCCAACGCGCGGGGAGAGGCGGTTTGCGTATTGGGCGCTCTTCCGCTTCCTCGC
TCACTGACTCGCTGCGCTCGGTCGTTCGGCTGCGGCGAGCGGTATCAGCTCACTCAAAGGCGGTAATACG
GTTATCCACAGAATCAGGGGATAACGCAGGAAAGAACATGAATTAATTCTCATGTTTGACAGCTTATCAT
CGATTAGCTTTAATGCGGTAGTTTATCACAGTTAAATTGCTAACGCAGTCAGGCACCGTGTATGAAATCT
AACAATGCGCTCATCGTCATCCTCGGCACCGTCACCCTGGATGCTGTAGGCATAGGCTTGGTTATGCCGG
TACTGCCGGGCCTCTTGCGGGATATCGTCCATTCCGACAGCATCGCCAGTCACTATGGCGTGCTGCTAGC
GCTATATGCGTTGATGCAATTTCTATGCGCACCCGTTCTCGGAGCACTGTCCGACCGCTTTGGCCGCCGC
CCAGTCCTGCTCGCTTCGCTACTTGGAGCCACTATCGACTACGCGATCATGGCGACCACACCCGTCCTGT
GGATTCTCTACGCCGGACGCATCGTGGCCGGCATCACCGGCGCCACAGGTGCGGTTGCTGGCGCCTATAT
CGCCGACATCACCGATGGGGAAGATCGGGCTCGCCACTTCGGGCTCATGAGCGCTTGTTTCGGCGTGGGT
ATGGTGGCAGGCCCCGTGGCCGGGGGACTGTTGGGCGCCATCTCCTTACATGCACCATTCCTTGCGGCGG
CGGTGCTCAACGGCCTCAACCTACTACTGGGCTGCTTCCTAATGCAGGAGTCGCATAAGGGAGAGCGCCG
ACCCATGCCCTTGAGAGCCTTCAACCCAGTCAGCTCCTTCCGGTGGGCGCGGGGCATGACTATCGTCGCC
GCACTTATGACTGTCTTCTTTATCATGCAACTCGTAGGACAGGTGCCGGCAGCGCTCTGGGTCATTTTCG
GCGAGGACCGCTTTCGCTGGAGCGCGACGATGATCGGCCTGTCGCTTGCGGTATTCGGAATCTTGCACGC
CCTCGCTCAAGCCTTCGTCACTGGTCCCGCCACCAAACGTTTCGGCGAGAAGCAGGCCATTATCGCCGGC
ATGGCGGCCGACGCGCTGGGCTACGTCTTGCTGGCGTTCGCGACGCGAGGCTGGATGGCCTTCCCCATTA
TGATTCTTCTCGCTTCCGGCGGCATCGGGATGCCCGCGTTGCAGGCCATGCTGTCCAGGCAGGTAGATGA
CGACCATCAGGGACAGCTTCAAGGATCGCTCGCGGCTCTTACCAGCCTAACTTCGATCATTGGACCGCTG
ATCGTCACGGCGATTTATGCCGCCTCGGCGAGCACATGGAACGGGTTGGCATGGATTGTAGGCGCCGCCC
TATACCTTGTCTGCCTCCCCGCGTTGCGTCGCGGTGCATGGAGCCGGGCCACCTCGACCTGAATGGAAGC
CGGCGGCACCTCGCTAACGGATTCACCACTCCAAGAATTGGAGCCAATCAATTCTTGCGGAGAACTGTGA
ATGCGCAAACCAACCCTTGATCGGGGAAGAACAGTATGTCGAGCTATTTTTTGACTTACTGGGGATCAAG
CCTGATTGGGAGAAAATAAAATATCCCCTATAGTGAGTCGTATTACATGGTCATAGCTGTTTCCTGGCAG
CTCTGGCCCGTGTCTCAAAATCTCTGATGTTACATTGCACAAGATAAAAATATATCATCATGCCTCCTCT
AGAGGTCTCGCTATACCAAAACTCTGAAGAAACGAAGCCAGACGCGGCACTCAGCGGGCAGCCCGCGCCT
CCCGCCGCCCCACAGTGCCGCGCGCGTGCATTTGCATGGCGCGGTGCTCGCAGGGGGAAACTCACCCCCT
CAAGTCCGCCCCCCGCTTCCCGCCCGCTGTCCCGCACCTCATCAGTGCTGTGCGCTGTCTGTGTCCCCCA
GCACGCACTCTTTGCTGATCTTACCCGGAGGCTTGCCCTATCCTTGAGGTTTCTATTTTTTAGGCTATAA
ATACCGCCTAGGAGGTCAAGATATTCGGAGACGGATTTCGTCTCTGTTTAAGAGCTATGCTGGAAACAGC
ATAGCAAGTTTAAATAAGGCTAGTCCGTTATCAACTTGAAAAAGTGGCACCGAGTCGGTGCTTTTTTCGT
TCCATATTTTTTTTTCTCTTATTTATGCCCTGACTCGGTCAGGATGGGGACCTGGGCAGCCTGAGCAGGT
CATGGGAGACCCTCGAGCCACCCATGACCAAAATCCCTTAACGTGAGTTACGCGTCGTTCCACTGAGCGT
CAGACCCCGTAGAAAAGATCAAAGGATCTTCTTGAGATCCTTTTTTTCTGCGCGTAATCTGCTGCTTGCA
AACAAAAAAACCACCGCTACCAGCGGTGGTTTGTTTGCCGGATCAAGAGCTACCAACTCTTTTTCCGAAG
GTAACTGGCTTCAGCAGAGCGCAGATACCAAATACTGTTCTTCTAGTGTAGCCGTAGTTAGGCCACCACT
TCAAGAACTCTGTAGCACCGCCTACATACCTCGCTCTGCTAATCCTGTTACCAGTGGCTGCTGCCAGTGG
CGATAAGTCGTGTCTTACCGGGTTGGACTCAAGACGATAGTTACCGGATAAGGCGCAGCGGTCGGGCTGA
ACGGGGGGTTCGTGCACACAGCCCAGCTTGGAGCGAACGACCTACACCGAACTGAGATACCTACAGCGTG
AGCTATGAGAAAGCGCCACGCTTCCCGAAGGGAGAAAGGCGGACAGGTATCCGGTAAGCGGCAGGGTCGG
AACAGGAGAGCGCACGAGGGAGCTTCCAGGGGGAAACGCCTGGTATCTTTATAGTCCTGTCGGGTTTCGC
CACCTCTGACTTGAGCGTCGATTTTTGTGATGCTCGTCAGGGGGGCGGAGCCTATGGAAAAACGCCAGCA
ACGCGGCCTTTTTACGGTTCCTGGCCTTTTGCTGGCCTTTTGCTCACATGTTCTTTCCTGCGTTATCCCC
TGATTCTGTGGATAACCGTATTACCGCCTTTGAGTGAGCTGATACCGCTCGCCGCAGCCGAACGACCGAG
CGCAGCGAGTCAGTGAGCGAGGAAGCGGAAGAGCGCCCAATACGCAAACCGCCTCTCCCCGCGCGTTGGC
CGATTCATTAATGCAGCTGGCACGACAGGTTTCCCGACTGGAAAGCGGGCAGTGAGCGCAACGCAATTAA
TACGCGTACCGCTAGCCAGGAAGAGTTTGTAGAAACGCAAAAAGGCCATCCGTCAGGATGGCCTTCTGCT
TAGTTTGATGCCTGGCAGTTTATGGCGGGCGTCCTGCCCGCCACCCTCCGGGCCGTTGCTTCACAACGTT
CAAATCCGCTCCCGGCGGATTTGTCCTACTCAGGAGAGCGTTCACCGACAAACAACAGATAAAACGAAAG
GCCCAGTCTTCCGACTGAGCCTTTCGTTTTATTTGATGCCTGGCAGTTCCCTACTCTCGCGTT
